>Addgene plasmid #63911 | pYC12 | depositor full sequence | sequence record 106672 | pYC12 sequence 5693 bps
GACGAAAGGGCCTCGTGATACGCCTATTTTTATAGGTTAATGTCATGATAATAATGGTTTCTTAGCAGGT
TAGACTAACATGCAAAAAGTTTATATTCATTTTTGTAGTTATTCTTGTTTTCATTAGGATGATTACACAC
TGTGGATGTGGATTAATCGATCATTGTTAATTTAGTGTAGCTACTACCATTTCAAACAAAACGTAAATTC
TTGCAGTCGTACTGGATCTGTGAATCTATTAGTATATATGAATTAAAGTAGCTTGTACATATTATTCTGT
TGAATCATATCGCAGAGCATTGGTTGAAATCCAAAATATAAAAATGTAATATCACAAAAAATAATACTAA
TTCTAACATTAATGGGTCAGATTTTTAGTGAATACTTAAATTTATAATATCGTCTATTTAAGCTAGCAAA
TGGAACAACATTTAAAGTAAGAACATCATATCTACATGAAAATGTATATTTCAATCTGACTAATAACGCA
GAGCACATCTTTCAGTGATGTCTGTCACATGATCAAAAAGAATTGTATTTAAATAATTCATAATAAAAGC
TTAAAAAATTACAATAATGAAAATAAAGTAAATAATGACATGGGTAAGAGTTCCGAAATAGAATCTTAGT
GTACAAAACAAAAATTGCATCATTAGAGATCCCCACATTCAAATATGTATCCGCTCATGAGACAATAACC
CTGATAAATGCTTCAATAATATTGAAAAAGGAAGAGTATGAGTATTCAACATTTCCGTGTCGCCCTTATT
CCCTTTTTTGCGGCATTTTGCCTTCCTGTTTTTGCTCACCCAGAAACGCTGGTGAAAGTAAAAGATGCTG
AAGATCAGTTGGGTGCACGAGTGGGTTACATCGAACTGGATCTCAACAGCGGTAAGATCCTTGAGAGTTT
TCGCCCCGAAGAACGTTTTCCAATGATGAGCACTTTTAAAGTTCTGCTATGTGGCGCGGTATTATCCCGT
ATTGACGCCGGGCAAGAGCAACTCGGTCGCCGCATACACTATTCTCAGAATGACTTGGTTGAGTACTCAC
CAGTCACAGAAAAGCATCTTACGGATGGCATGACAGTAAGAGAATTATGCAGTGCTGCCATAACCATGAG
TGATAACACTGCGGCCAACTTACTTCTGACAACGATCGGAGGACCGAAGGAGCTAACCGCTTTTTTGCAC
AACATGGGGGATCATGTAACTCGCCTTGATCGTTGGGAACCGGAGCTGAATGAAGCCATACCAAACGACG
AGCGTGACACCACGATGCCTGTAGCAATGGCAACAACGTTGCGCAAACTATTAACTGGCGAACTACTTAC
TCTAGCTTCCCGGCAACAATTAATAGACTGGATGGAGGCGGATAAAGTTGCAGGACCACTTCTGCGCTCG
GCCCTTCCGGCTGGCTGGTTTATTGCTGATAAATCTGGAGCCGGTGAGCGTGGGTCTCGCGGTATCATTG
CAGCACTGGGGCCAGATGGTAAGCCCTCCCGTATCGTAGTTATCTACACGACGGGGAGTCAGGCAACTAT
GGATGAACGAAATAGACAGATCGCTGAGATAGGTGCCTCACTGATTAAGCATTGGTAACTGTCAGACCAA
GTTTACTCATATATACTTTAGATTGATTTAAAACTTCATTTTTAATTTAAAAGGATCTAGGTGAAGATCC
TTTTTGATAATCTCATGACCAAAATCCCTTAACGTGAGTTTTCGTTCCACTGAGCGTCAGACCCCGTAGA
AAAGATCAAAGGATCTTCTTGAGATCCTTTTTTTCTGCGCGTAATCTGCTGCTTGCAAACAAAAAAACCA
CCGCTACCAGCGGTGGTTTGTTTGCCGGATCAAGAGCTACCAACTCTTTTTCCGAAGGTAACTGGCTTCA
GCAGAGCGCAGATACCAAATACTGTCCTTCTAGTGTAGCCGTAGTTAGGCCACCACTTCAAGAACTCTGT
AGCACCGCCTACATACCTCGCTCTGCTAATCCTGTTACCAGTGGCTGCTGCCAGTGGCGATAAGTCGTGT
CTTACCGGGTTGGACTCAAGACGATAGTTACCGGATAAGGCGCAGCGGTCGGGCTGAACGGGGGGTTCGT
GCACACAGCCCAGCTTGGAGCGAACGACCTACACCGAACTGAGATACCTACAGCGTGAGCTATGAGAAAG
CGCCACGCTTCCCGAAGGGAGAAAGGCGGACAGGTATCCGGTAAGCGGCAGGGTCGGAACAGGAGAGCGC
ACGAGGGAGCTTCCAGGGGGAAACGCCTGGTATCTTTATAGTCCTGTCGGGTTTCGCCACCTCTGACTTG
AGCGTCGATTTTTGTGATGCTCGTCAGGGGGGCGGAGCCTATGGAAAAACGCCAGCAACGCGGCCTTTTT
ACGGTTCCTGGCCTTTTGCTGGCCTTTTGCTCACATGTTCTTTCCTGCGTTATCCCCTGATTCTGTGGAT
AACCGTATTACCGCCTTTGAGTGAGCTGATACCGCTCGCCGCAGCCGAACGACCGAGCGCAGCGAGTCAG
TGAGCGAGGAAGCGGAAGAGCGCCCAATACGCAAACCGCCTCTCCCCGCGCGTTGGCCGATTCATTAATG
CAGCTGGCACGACAGGTTTCCCGACTGGAAAGCGGGCAGTGAGCGCAACGCAATTAATGTGAGTTACCTC
ACTCATTAGGCACCCCAGGCTTTACACTTTATGCTTCCGGCTCCTATGTTGTGTGGAATTGTGAGCGGAT
AACAATTTCACACAGGAAACAGCTATGACCATGATTACGCCAAGCGCGCAATTAACCCTCACTAAAGGGA
ACAAAAGCTGGAGCTCATAGCTTCAAAATGTTTCTACTCCTTTTTTACTCTTCCAGATTTTCTCGGACTC
CGCGCATCGCCGTACCACTTCAAAACACCCAAGCACAGCATACTAAATTTCCCCTCTTTCTTCCTCTAGG
GTGTCGTTAATTACCCGTACTAAAGGTTTGGAAAAGAAAAAAGAGACCGCCTCGTTTCTTTTTCTTCGTC
GAAAAAGGCAATAAAAATTTTTATCACGTTTCTTTTTCTTGAAAATTTTTTTTTTGATTTTTTTCTCTTT
CGATGACCTCCCATTGATATTTAAGTTAATAAACGGTCTTCAATTTCTCAAGTTTCAGTTTCATTTTTCT
TGTTCTATTACAACTTTTTTTACTTCTTGCTCATTAGAAAGAAAGCATAGCAATCTAATCTAAGTTTTCT
AGAACTAGTGGATCCCCCGGGCTGCAGGAATTCGATATCAAGCTTATCGATACCGTCGACCTCGAGAACA
CAACCCACAGCTACCACCATCAACAATATTTATATATATAACGTACACATAGAAATCACACAAACAGAGT
ATTTATTCTTAACTACATGAACTACCATCAGACCGTCTGGGCCACTATATAATGTGCCATTCATAAACGT
GATCACTTTACGTAGCAGGCAACCCCAGGTGAAAATTTTTCAGCGAGCTGCCAGATTGTCAGGTGAAAAA
CTGAAAAAAACTTCTGGGCGATGAGCTTGTGGCGGGAAATTAAGTATATAAAGCAGTTAGTTTCTTCTGC
TTCTTGTGGTTCTGGGTATTCTTGTAATATTTGGAAGAATAGAAAATCAAGACTACTGCCTTTCTTTTCA
TATTATAGAGGAAGAAATACGCACGAACACGATATAGAGGTAAAGGTACCCAATTCGCCCTATAGTGAGT
CGTATTACGCGCGCTCACTGGCCGTCGTTTTACAACGTCGTGACTGGGAAAACCCTGGCGTTACCCAACT
TAATCGCCTTGCAGCACATCCCCCTTTCGCCAGCTGGCGTAATAGCGAAGAGGCCCGCACCGATCGCCCT
TCCCAACAGTTGCGCAGCCTGAATGGCGAATGGCGCG
[124 nt withheld, positions 3888-4011]
C
[91 nt withheld, positions 4013-4103]
A
[49 nt withheld, positions 4105-4153]
CCTTTGACGTTGGAGTCCACGTTCTTT
[37 nt withheld, positions 4181-4217]
ACCCTATCTCGGTCTATTCTTTTGATTTATAAGGGATTTTGCCGATTTCGGCCTATTGGTTAAAAAATGA
GCTGATTTAACAAAAATTTAACGCGAATTTTAACAAAATATTAACGTTTACAATTTCCTGATGCGGTATT
TTCTCCTTACGCATCTGTGCGGTATTTCACACCGCATAGGGTAATAACTGATATAATTAAATTGAAGCTC
TAATTTGTGAGTTTAGTATACATGCATTTACTTATAATACAGTTTTTTAGTTTTGCTGGCCGCATCTTCT
CAAATATGCTTCCCAGCCTGCTTTTCTGTAACGTTCACCCTCTACCTTAGCATCCCTTCCCTTTGCAAAT
AGTCCTCTTCCAACAATAATAATGTCAGATCCTGTAGAGACCACATCATCCACGGTTCTATACTGTTGAC
CCAATGCGTCTCCCTTGTCATCTAAACCCACACCGGGTGTCATAATCAACCAATCGTAACCTTCATCTCT
TCCACCCATGTCTCTTTGAGCAATAAAGCCGATAACAAAATCTTTGTCGCTCTTCGCAATGTCAACAGTA
CCCTTAGTATATTCTCCAGTAGATAGGGAGCCCTTGCATGACAATTCTGCTAACATCAAAAGGCCTCTAG
GTTCCTTTGTTACTTCTTCTGCCGCCTGCTTCAAACCGCTAACAATACCTGGGCCCACCACACCGTGTGC
ATTCGTAATGTCTGCCCATTCTGCTATTCTGTATACACCCGCAGAGTACTGCAATTTGACTGTATTACCA
ATGTCAGCAAATTTTCTGTCTTCGAAGAGTAAAAAATTGTACTTGGCGGATAATGCCTTTAGCGGCTTAA
CTGTGCCCTCCATGGAAAAATCAGTCAAGATATCCACATGTGTTTTTAGTAAACAAATTTTGGGACCTAA
TGCTTCAACTAACTCCAGTAATTCCTTGGTGGTACGAACATCCAATGAAGCACACAAGTTTGTTTGCTTT
TCGTGCATGATATTAAATAGCTTGGCAGCAACAGGACTAGGATGAGTAGCAGCACGTTCCTTATATGTAG
CTTTCGACATGATTTATCTTCGTTTCCTGCAGGTTTTTGTTCTGTGCAGTTGGGTTAAGAATACTGGGCA
ATTTCATGTTTCTTCAACACTACATATGCGTATATATACCAATCTAAGTCTGTGCTCCTTCCTTCGTTCT
TCCTTCTGTTCGGAGATTACCGAATCAAAAAAATTTCAAAGAAACCGAAATCAAAAAAAAGAATAAAAAA
AAAATGATGAATTGAATTGAAAAGCTGTGGTATGGTGCACTCTCAGTACAATCTGCTCTGATGCCGCATA
GTTAAGCCAGCCCCGACACCCGCCAACACCCGCTGACGCGCCCTGACGGGCTTGTCTGCTCCCGGCATCC
GCTTACAGACAAGCTGTGACCGTCTCCGGGAGGTGCATGTGTCAGAGGTTTTCACCGTCATCACCGAAAC
GCGCGA
Features (pLannotate 1.2.2; 18 found; start..end, strand, type, name):
    666..737     +  promoter       AmpR promoter: bla
    738..1598    +  CDS            AmpR: β-lactamase; bla; confers resistance to ampicillin, carbenicillin, and related antibiotics
   1769..2357    +  rep_origin     ori: high-copy-number ColE1/pMB1/pBR322/pUC origin of replication
   2540..2632    +  CDS            lacI (fragment): lac repressor; lacI; The lac repressor binds to the lac operator to inhibit transcription in E. coli. This inhibition can be relieved by adding lactose or isopropyl-β-D-thiogalactopyranoside (IPTG).
   2645..2666    +  protein_bind   CAP binding site: CAP binding activates transcription in the presence of cAMP. E. coli catabolite activator protein
   2681..2711    +  promoter       lac promoter: promoter for the E. coli lac operon
   2719..2735    +  protein_bind   lac operator: The lac repressor binds to the lac operator to inhibit transcription in E. coli. This inhibition can be relieved by adding lactose or isopropyl-β-D-thiogalactopyranoside (IPTG). lac repressor encoded by lacI
   2780..2798    +  promoter       T3 promoter: promoter for bacteriophage T3 RNA polymerase
   2816..3214    +  promoter       TEF1 promoter: S. cerevisiae TEF1; promoter for EF-1α
   3218..3286    +  misc_feature   MCS (fragment): pBluescript multiple cloning site
   3699..3717    -  promoter       T7 promoter: promoter for bacteriophage T7 RNA polymerase
   3725..3880    +  CDS            lacZα (fragment): LacZα fragment of β-galactosidase; lacZ fragment
   3888..4343    +  rep_origin     f1 ori (sequence partly withheld): f1 bacteriophage origin of replication; arrow indicates direction of (+) strand synthesis
   4344..4395    -  misc_feature   bom (fragment): basis of mobility region from pBR322
   4474..5277    -  CDS            URA3: orotidine-5'-phosphate decarboxylase, required for uracil biosynthesis; S. cerevisiae URA3; yeast auxotrophic marker, counterselectable with 5-fluoroorotic acid (5-FOA)
   5278..5493    -  promoter       URA3 promoter: S. cerevisiae URA3
   5508..5557    -  misc_feature   bom (fragment): basis of mobility region from pBR322
   5659..1       -  CDS            rop (fragment) (across the origin): Rop protein, which maintains plasmids at low copy number; rop
