[The description below was written by a language model from this plasmid's Addgene catalogue record and pLannotate feature annotations shown in this document.]
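Description:
pYC12 is an empty yeast expression backbone described as an initial overexpression vector, from a vector set developed for C-terminal fusions with fluorescent proteins and epitope tags in Candida glabrata. It was derived from the pGRB2.1 backbone by inserting the Saccharomyces cerevisiae TEF1 promoter as a SacI/XbaI fragment, and the deposited full sequence is 5,693 nt. In E. coli it is maintained as a high-copy plasmid through a ColE1/pUC-type origin and selected with ampicillin via the bla gene and its promoter. In yeast, selection relies on the S. cerevisiae URA3 gene with its own promoter, which complements uracil auxotrophy and can be counterselected with 5-fluoroorotic acid. An f1 origin is also present, a pBluescript-style remnant that allows single-stranded DNA production. The automated annotation does not identify a yeast replication or centromere element, so the record does not show how the plasmid is maintained in the yeast host.

The expression region consists of the TEF1 promoter, a strong constitutive promoter for translation elongation factor EF-1α, placed immediately upstream of a fragment of the pBluescript multiple cloning site, so that an open reading frame cloned there is driven at high constitutive levels. No insert, tag or reporter is annotated, consistent with the empty-backbone status. A stretch of roughly 400 nt between the cloning site and the T7 promoter is unannotated, and no terminator is named in the record. Flanking T3 and T7 promoters, lac promoter/operator elements and partial lacZα, lacI, bom and rop fragments are leftovers of the bacterial cloning vector lineage. The plasmid serves as a starting point for gene overexpression and for building derivative fusion vectors.
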