Addgene plasmid #63911: pYC12
Purpose: (Empty Backbone) Initial Overexpressing Vector
Depositing lab: Irene Castano Navarro. Depositing organization: Instituto Potosino de Investigacion Cientifica y Tecnologica. Publication: Expression vectors for C-terminal fusions with fluorescent proteins and epitope tags in Candida glabrata. Yanez-Carrillo P, Orta-Zavalza E, Gutierrez-Escobedo G, Patron-Soberano A, De Las Penas A, Castano I. Fungal Genet Biol. 2015 May 15. pii: S1087-1845(15)00087-0. doi: 10.1016/j.fgb.2015.04.020. PubMed 25986172.
Backbone
  Vector backbone: pGRB2.1
  Backbone manufacturer: Zordan, et al, 2013
  Backbone size (bp): 5299
  Modifications to backbone: Digested and cloning TEF1sc promoter as Sac1/XbaI fragment
  Vector type: Yeast Expression
  Selectable markers: URA3
Growth in bacteria
  Bacterial resistance: Ampicillin, 100 μg/mL
  Growth temperature: 30°C
  Growth strain: DH10B
  Copy number: High Copy
Terms and licenses: Academic/Nonprofit Terms; Industry Terms: Not Available to Industry
How to cite: pYC12 was a gift from Irene Castano Navarro (Addgene plasmid # 63911 ; http://n2t.net/addgene:63911 ; RRID:Addgene_63911)
