>Addgene plasmid #63911 | pYC12 | addgene partial sequence | sequence record 111189 | M13pUC-Fwd 5'-CCCAGTCACGACGTTGTAAAACG-3'
ACTCACTATAGGGCGAATTGGGTACCTTTACCTCTATATCGTGTTCGTGCGTATTTCTTCCTCTATAATA
TGAAAAGAAAGGCAGTAGTCTTGATTTTCTATTCTTCCAAATATTACAAGAATACCCAGAACCACAAGAA
GCAGAAGAAACTAACTGCTTTATATACTTAATTTCCCGCCACAAGCTCATCGCCCAGAAGTTTTTTTCAG
TTTTTCACCTGACAATCTGGCAGCTCGCTGAAAAATTTTCACCTGGGGTTGCCTGCTACGTAAAGTGATC
ACGTTTATGAATGGCACATTATATAGTGGCCCAGACGGTCTGATGGTAGTTCATGTAGTTAAGAATAAAT
ACTCTGTTTGTGTGATTTCTATGTGTACGTTATATATATAAATATTGTTGATGGTGGTAGCTGTGGGTTG
TGTTCTCGAGGTCGACGGTATCGATAAGCTTGATATCGAATTCCTGCAGCCCGGGGGATCCACTAGTTCT
AGAAAACTTAGATTAGATTGCTATGCTTTCTTTCTAATGAGCAAGAAGTAAAAAAAGTTGTAATAGAACA
AGAAAAATGAAACTGAAACTTGAGAAATTGAAGACCGTTTATTAACTTAAATATCAATGGGAGGTCATCG
AAAGAGAAAAAAATCAAAAAAAAAATTTTCAAGAAAAAGAAACGTGATAAAAATTTTTATTGCCTTTTTC
GACGAAGAAAAAGAAACGAGGCGGTCTCTTTTTTCTTTTCCAAACCTTTAGTACGGGTAATTAACGACAC
CCTAGAGGAAGAAAGAGGGGAAATTTAGTATGCTGTGCTTGGGTGTTTTGAAGTGGTACGGCGATGCGCG
GAGTCCGAGAAA
