>Addgene plasmid #63911 | pYC12 | addgene partial sequence | sequence record 111246 | M13pUC-Rev 5'-AGCGGATAACAATTTCACACAGG-3'
ATTAACCCTCACTAAAGGGAACAAAAGCTGGAGCTCATAGCTTCAAAATGTTTCTACTCCTTTTTTACTC
TTCCAGATTTTCTCGGACTCCGCGCATCGCCGTACCACTTCAAAACACCCAAGCACAGCATACTAAATTT
CCCCTCTTTCTTCCTCTAGGGTGTCGTTAATTACCCGTACTAAAGGTTTGGAAAAGAAAAAAGAGACCGC
CTCGTTTCTTTTTCTTCGTCGAAAAAGGCAATAAAAATTTTTATCACGTTTCTTTTTCTTGAAAATTTTT
TTTTTGATTTTTTTCTCTTTCGATGACCTCCCATTGATATTTAAGTTAATAAACGGTCTTCAATTTCTCA
AGTTTCAGTTTCATTTTTCTTGTTCTATTACAACTTTTTTTACTTCTTGCTCATTAGAAAGAAAGCATAG
CAATCTAATCTAAGTTTTCTAGAACTAGTGGATCCCCCGGGCTGCAGGAATTCGATATCAAGCTTATCGA
TACCGTCGACCTCGAGAACACAACCCACAGCTACCACCATCAACAATATTTATATATATAACGTACACAT
AGAAATCACACAAACAGAGTATTTATTCTTAACTACATGAACTACCATCAGACCGTCTGGGCCACTATAT
AATGTGCCATTCATAAACGTGATCACTTTACGTAGCAGGCAACCCCAGGTGAAAATTTTTCAGCGAGCTG
CCAGATTGTCAGGTGAAAAACTGAAAA
